>Addgene plasmid #60113 | 2P65 | depositor partial sequence | sequence record 96071 | Insert DNA Sequence
TACCAAGCGTTGGAAAAATACAGCCGAGATCTCACTGCCTTGGCAAGAGCAGGGAAGCTAGATCCTGTTA
TTGGGAGAGACACAGAAATTAGGAGAGCCATCCAGATCTTGTCCCGAAGAACAAAGAACAATCCCATTCT
TTTGGGAGACCCTGGGGTTGGAAAGACGGCCATCGTCGAAGGATTGGCCATCAAAATTGTCCAGGGGGAT
GTGCCAGATTCGTTAAAGGGGCGCAAGTTAGTATCTCTAGATCTGTCCTCTCTCATCGCGGGAGCGAAGT
ACAGAGGAGATTTTGAAGAGAGACTGAAATCCATTTTGAAAGAAGTGCAAGACGCAGAAGGACAAGTCGT
CATGTTTATCGATGAGATTCACACTGTAGTCGGGGCAGGTGCAGTGGCTGAAGGGGCACTAGATGCAGGG
AACATCCTCAAACCTATGCTCGCAAGAGGAGAGCTCAGATGCATCGGGGCAACGACTGTAAGTGAGTATA
GGCAGTTTATAGAGAAGGACAAAGCCCTGGAGAGGAGGTTCCAACAAATACTAGTGGAACAACCAAGT
