>Addgene plasmid #60113 | 2P65 | addgene partial sequence | sequence record 97199 | T7term 5'-GCTAGTTATTGCTCAGCGG-3'
CGGGCTTTGTTAGCAGCCGGATCCTCGAGTGCGGCCGCAAGCTTCGTCATCAACTTGGTTGTTCCACTAG
TATTTGTTGGAACCTCCTCTCCAGGGCTTTGTCCTTCTCTATAAACTGCCTATACTCACTTACAGTCGTT
GCCCCGATGCATCTGAGCTCTCCTCTTGCGAGCATAGGTTTGAGGATGTTCCCTGCATCTAGTGCCCCTT
CAGCCACTGCACCTGCCCCGACTACAGTGTGAATCTCATCGATAAACATGACGACTTGTCCTTCTGCGTC
TTGCACTTCTTTCAAAATGGATTTCAGTCTCTCTTCAAAATCTCCTCTGTACTTCGCTCCCGCGATGAGA
GAGGACAGATCTAGAGATACTAACTTGCGCCCCTTTAACGAATCTGGCACATCCCCCTGGACAATTTTGA
TGGCCAATCCTTCGACGATGGCCGTCTTTCCAACCCCAGGGTCTCCCAAAAGAATGGGATTGTTCTTTGT
TCTTCGGGACAAGATCTGGATGGCTCTCCTAATTTCTGTGTCTCTCCCAATAACAGGATCTAGCTTCCCT
GCTCTTGCCAAGGCAGTGAGATCTCGGCTGTATTTTTCCAACGCTTGGTAGCCCTGGAAATACAAGTTTT
CTCTGCCGCTGCTGTGATGATGATGATGATGGCTGCTGCCCATGGTATATCTCCTTCTTAAAGTT
