[The description below was written by a language model from this plasmid's Addgene catalogue record.]
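Description:
2P65 is a bacterial expression plasmid built on the p15TV-L backbone, made to produce a Plasmodium vivax protein fragment for structure determination. It is maintained in E. coli as a high-copy plasmid under ampicillin selection. The record does not include a feature table, so the origin of replication and other backbone elements are not specified beyond what the catalogue fields state.

The insert, catalogued as Pv089580 and also called Pv-ClpB-NBD1, was introduced by ligation-independent cloning. The alternative name suggests that it corresponds to the first nucleotide-binding domain of a ClpB-type chaperone rather than the whole protein, which fits the record's caution that the construct may not contain the full open reading frame. Expression is driven by a T7 promoter, so production requires a host that supplies T7 RNA polymerase. The listed T7 terminator sequencing primer implies that a T7 terminator lies downstream of the insert. An N-terminal 6xHis tag is fused to the protein, allowing purification by immobilised metal affinity chromatography. The mutation field refers to depositor comments that are not reproduced in the record, so any sequence differences from the reference gene, and the exact residue boundaries of the fragment, cannot be stated here.

The plasmid takes its name from the Protein Data Bank entry for the structure solved from this construct. Its main use is recombinant production of the P. vivax domain for crystallography or related structural and biochemical work. The record notes that distribution is limited to academic and nonprofit users.
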