Addgene plasmid #60113: 2P65
Purpose: Bacterial expression for structure determination; may not be full ORF
Depositing lab: Cheryl Arrowsmith. Depositing organization: University of Toronto.
Backbone
  Vector backbone: p15TV-L
  Vector type: Bacterial Expression
Growth in bacteria
  Bacterial resistance: Ampicillin, 100 μg/mL
  Growth temperature: 37°C
  Growth strain: DH5alpha
  Copy number: High Copy
Gene/Insert
  Gene/Insert name: Pv089580:MAC01Q-D10:C26843 (alt names: PDB ID: 2P65; Pv089580; Pv-ClpB-NBD1)
  Species: Plasmodium vivax
  Mutation: See comments
  Promoter: T7
  Tag / fusion protein: 6xHis (N terminal on insert)
  Cloning method: Ligation Independent Cloning
  Sequencing primers: 5′ T7; 3′ T7 Terminal
Terms and licenses: Academic/Nonprofit Terms; Industry Terms: Not Available to Industry
How to cite: 2P65 was a gift from Cheryl Arrowsmith (Addgene plasmid # 60113 ; http://n2t.net/addgene:60113 ; RRID:Addgene_60113)
